Addgene plasmid #22895: pcDNA4-Flag-XPA
Depositing lab: Aziz Sancar. Depositing organization: University of North Carolina at Chapel Hill. Publication: The human Tim/Tipin complex coordinates an Intra-S checkpoint response to UV that slows replication fork displacement. Unsal-Kacmaz K, Chastain PD, Qu PP, Minoo P, Cordeiro-Stone M, Sancar A, Kaufmann WK. Mol Cell Biol. 2007 Apr . 27(8):3131-42. 10.1128/MCB.02190-06 PubMed 17296725.
Backbone
  Vector backbone: pcDNA4a
  Backbone size w/o insert (bp): 5100
  Vector type: Mammalian Expression
  Selectable markers: Zeocin
Growth in bacteria
  Bacterial resistance: Ampicillin, 100 μg/mL
  Growth temperature: 37°C
  Growth strain: DH5alpha
  Copy number: High Copy
Gene/Insert
  Gene/Insert name: XPA
  Species: H. sapiens (human)
  Insert size (bp): 981
  Entrez Gene: XPA (a.k.a. XP1, XPAC)
  Tag / fusion protein: Flag (N terminal on insert)
  Cloning method: Restriction Enzyme; 5′ cloning site BamHI (unknown if destroyed); 3′ cloning site XhoI (unknown if destroyed)
  Sequencing primers: 5′ T7
Terms and licenses: Academic/Nonprofit Terms; Industry Terms: Not Available to Industry
How to cite: pcDNA4-Flag-XPA was a gift from Aziz Sancar (Addgene plasmid # 22895 ; http://n2t.net/addgene:22895 ; RRID:Addgene_22895)
