[The description below was written by a language model from this plasmid's Addgene catalogue record.]
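Description:
pcDNA4-Flag-XPA is a mammalian expression plasmid built on the pcDNA4a backbone (about 5.1 kb without insert) that carries the human XPA coding sequence as an insert of roughly 981 bp. XPA (also known as XP1 or XPAC) is the xeroderma pigmentosum group A protein, a core factor in nucleotide excision repair that helps verify DNA damage and assemble the repair complex. The insert was placed between BamHI and XhoI sites by restriction cloning, and a Flag epitope is fused to the N terminus of the protein, allowing detection by immunoblotting or immunofluorescence and affinity capture with anti-Flag reagents.

The plasmid is propagated in E. coli as a high-copy construct under ampicillin selection, and it carries a Zeocin marker for selecting transfected mammalian cells, which allows stable lines to be derived as well as transient expression. The record does not name the promoter driving XPA. pcDNA4-series vectors generally use the CMV immediate-early promoter, and the listing of a T7 primer for 5′ sequencing fits the T7 priming site typically found upstream of the cloning region in these backbones, but no feature table is available to confirm either element or any backbone-encoded C-terminal tags. The associated publication concerns the human Tim/Tipin complex and the intra-S checkpoint response to UV. This suggests the construct was used to express tagged XPA in human cells for studies of DNA damage responses, such as protein interaction or pulldown experiments, although the record does not state its specific role.
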