>Addgene plasmid #22895 | pcDNA4-Flag-XPA | addgene partial sequence | sequence record 28758 | 22895 with T7
GCTTGGTACCGAGCTCGGATCCACCATGGATTACAAAGACGATGACGACAAGGCGGCGGCCGACGGGGCT
TTGCCGGAGGCGGCGGCTTTAGAGCAACCCGCGGAGCTGCCTGCCTCGGTGCGGGCGAGTATCGAGCGGA
AGCGGCAGCGGGCACTGATGCTGCGCCAGGCCCGGCTGGCTGCCCGGCCCTACTCGGCGGCGGCGGCTGC
GGCGGCTACTGGAGGCATGGCTAATGTAAAAGCAGCCCCAAAGATAATTGACACAGGAGGAGGCTTCATT
TTAGAAGAGGAAGAAGAAGAAGAACAGAAAATTGGAAAAGTTGTTCATCAACCAGGACCTGTTATGGAAT
TTGATTATGTAATATGCGAAGAATGTGGGAAAGAATTTATGGATTCTTATCTTATGAACCACTTTGATTT
GCCAACTTGTGATAACTGCAGAGATGCTGATGATAAACACAAGCTTATAACCAAAACAGAGGCAAAACAA
GAATATCTTCTGAAAGACTGTGATTTAGAAAAAAGAGAGCCACCTCTTAAATTTATTGTGAAGAAGAATC
CACATCATTCACAATGGGGTGATATGAAACTCTACTTAAAGTTACAGATTGTGAAGAGGTCTCTTGAAGT
TTGGGGTAGTCAAGAAGCATTAGAAGAAGCAAAGGAAGTCCGACAGGAAAACCGAGAAAAAATGAAACAG
AAGAAAT
